>Addgene plasmid #212110 | pcDNA5/FRT/TO mTagBFP2-GABARAP | addgene full sequence | sequence record 420141 | Addgene NGS Result
GACGGATCGGGAGATCTCCCGATCCCCTATGGTGCACTCTCAGTACAATCTGCTCTGATGCCGCATAGTT
AAGCCAGTATCTGCTCCCTGCTTGTGTGTTGGAGGTCGCTGAGTAGTGCGCGAGCAAAATTTAAGCTACA
ACAAGGCAAGGCTTGACCGACAATTGCATGAAGAATCTGCTTAGGGTTAGGCGTTTTGCGCTGCTTCGCG
ATGTACGGGCCAGATATACGCGTTGACATTGATTATTGACTAGTTATTAATAGTAATCAATTACGGGGTC
ATTAGTTCATAGCCCATATATGGAGTTCCGCGTTACATAACTTACGGTAAATGGCCCGCCTGGCTGACCG
CCCAACGACCCCCGCCCATTGACGTCAATAATGACGTATGTTCCCATAGTAACGCCAATAGGGACTTTCC
ATTGACGTCAATGGGTGGAGTATTTACGGTAAACTGCCCACTTGGCAGTACATCAAGTGTATCATATGCC
AAGTACGCCCCCTATTGACGTCAATGACGGTAAATGGCCCGCCTGGCATTATGCCCAGTACATGACCTTA
TGGGACTTTCCTACTTGGCAGTACATCTACGTATTAGTCATCGCTATTACCATGGTGATGCGGTTTTGGC
AGTACATCAATGGGCGTGGATAGCGGTTTGACTCACGGGGATTTCCAAGTCTCCACCCCATTGACGTCAA
TGGGAGTTTGTTTTGGCACCAAAATCAACGGGACTTTCCAAAATGTCGTAACAACTCCGCCCCATTGACG
CAAATGGGCGGTAGGCGTGTACGGTGGGAGGTCTATATAAGCAGAGCTCTCCCTATCAGTGATAGAGATC
TCCCTATCAGTGATAGAGATCGTCGACGAGCTCGTTTAGTGAACCGTCAGATCGCCTGGAGACGCCATCC
ACGCTGTTTTGACCTCCATAGAAGACACCGGGACCGATCCAGCCTCCGGACTCTAGCGTTTAAACATGGT
GTCTAAGGGCGAAGAGCTGATTAAGGAGAACATGCACATGAAGCTGTACATGGAGGGCACCGTGGACAAC
CATCACTTCAAGTGCACATCCGAGGGCGAAGGCAAGCCCTACGAGGGCACCCAGACCATGAGAATCAAGG
TGGTCGAGGGCGGCCCTCTCCCCTTCGCCTTCGACATCCTGGCTACTAGCTTCCTCTACGGCAGCAAGAC
CTTCATCAACCACACCCAGGGCATCCCCGACTTCTTCAAGCAGTCCTTCCCTGAGGGCTTCACATGGGAG
AGAGTCACCACATACGAAGACGGGGGCGTGCTGACCGCTACCCAGGACACCAGCCTCCAGGACGGCTGCC
TCATCTACAACGTCAAGATCAGAGGGGTGAACTTCACATCCAACGGCCCTGTGATGCAGAAGAAAACACT
CGGCTGGGAGGCCTTCACCGAGACGCTGTACCCCGCTGACGGCGGCCTGGAAGGCAGAAACGACATGGCC
CTGAAGCTCGTGGGCGGGAGCCATCTGATCGCAAACGCCAAGACCACATATAGATCCAAGAAACCCGCTA
AGAACCTCAAGATGCCTGGCGTCTACTATGTGGACTACAGACTGGAAAGAATCAAGGAGGCCAACAACGA
GACCTACGTCGAGCAGCACGAGGTGGCAGTGGCCAGATACTGCGACCTCCCTAGCAAACTGGGGCACAAG
CTTAATTCCGGACTCAGATCTCGAGCT
[351 nt withheld, positions 1708-2058]
TAAGGGCCCACTTAAACCCGCTGATCAGCCTCGACTGTGCCTTCTAGTTGCCAGCCATCTGTTGTTTGCC
CCTCCCCCGTGCCTTCCTTGACCCTGGAAGGTGCCACTCCCACTGTCCTTTCCTAATAAAATGAGGAAAT
TGCATCGCATTGTCTGAGTAGGTGTCATTCTATTCTGGGGGGTGGGGTGGGGCAGGACAGCAAGGGGGAG
GATTGGGAAGACAATAGCAGGCATGCTGGGGATGCGGTGGGCTCTATGGCTTCTGAGGCGGAAAGAACCA
GCTGGGGCTCTAGGGGGTATCCCC
[124 nt withheld, positions 2363-2486]
C
[91 nt withheld, positions 2488-2578]
AGGGTGATGGTTCACGTACCTAGAAGTTCCTATTCCGAAGTTCCTATTCTCTAGAAAGTATAGGAACTTC
CTTGGCCAAAAAGCCTGAACTCACCGCGACGTCTGTCGAGAAGTTTCTGATCGAAAAGTTCGACAGCGTC
TCCGACCTGATGCAGCTCTCGGAGGGCGAAGAATCTCGTGCTTTCAGCTTCGATGTAGGAGGGCGTGGAT
ATGTCCTGCGGGTAAATAGCTGCGCCGATGGTTTCTACAAAGATCGTTATGTTTATCGGCACTTTGCATC
GGCCGCGCTCCCGATTCCGGAAGTGCTTGACATTGGGGAATTCAGCGAGAGCCTGACCTATTGCATCTCC
CGCCGTGCACAGGGTGTCACGTTGCAAGACCTGCCTGAAACCGAACTGCCCGCTGTTCTGCAGCCGGTCG
CGGAGGCCATGGATGCGATCGCTGCGGCCGATCTTAGCCAGACGAGCGGGTTCGGCCCATTCGGACCGCA
AGGAATCGGTCAATACACTACATGGCGTGATTTCATATGCGCGATTGCTGATCCCCATGTGTATCACTGG
CAAACTGTGATGGACGACACCGTCAGTGCGTCCGTCGCGCAGGCTCTCGATGAGCTGATGCTTTGGGCCG
AGGACTGCCCCGAAGTCCGGCACCTCGTGCACGCGGATTTCGGCTCCAACAATGTCCTGACGGACAATGG
CCGCATAACAGCGGTCATTGACTGGAGCGAGGCGATGTTCGGGGATTCCCAATACGAGGTCGCCAACATC
TTCTTCTGGAGGCCGTGGTTGGCTTGTATGGAGCAGCAGACGCGCTACTTCGAGCGGAGGCATCCGGAGC
TTGCAGGATCGCCGCGGCTCCGGGCGTATATGCTCCGCATTGGTCTTGACCAACTCTATCAGAGCTTGGT
TGACGGCAATTTCGATGATGCAGCTTGGGCGCAGGGTCGATGCGACGCAATCGTCCGATCCGGAGCCGGG
ACTGTCGGGCGTACACAAATCGCCCGCAGAAGCGCGGCCGTCTGGACCGATGGCTGTGTAGAAGTACTCG
CCGATAGTGGAAACCGACGCCCCAGCACTCGTCCGAGGGCAAAGGAATAGCACGTACTACGAGATTTCGA
TTCCACCGCCGCCTTCTATGAAAGGTTGGGCTTCGGAATCGTTTTCCGGGACGCCGGCTGGATGATCCTC
CAGCGCGGGGATCTCATGCTGGAGTTCTTCGCCCACCCCAACTTGTTTATTGCAGCTTATAATGGTTACA
AATAAAGCAATAGCATCACAAATTTCACAAATAAAGCATTTTTTTCACTGCATTCTAGTTGTGGTTTGTC
CAAACTCATCAATGTATCTTATCATGTCTGTATACCGTCGACCTCTAGCTAGAGCTTGGCGTAATCATGG
TCATAGCTGTTTCCTGTGTGAAATTGTTATCCGCTCACAATTCCACACAACATACGAGCCGGAAGCATAA
AGTGTAAAGCCTGGGGTGCCTAATGAGTGAGCTAACTCACATTAATTGCGTTGCGCTCACTGCCCGCTTT
CCAGTCGGGAAACCTGTCGTGCCAGCTGCATTAATGAATCGGCCAACGCGCGGGGAGAGGCGGTTTGCGT
ATTGGGCGCTCTTCCGCTTCCTCGCTCACTGACTCGCTGCGCTCGGTCGTTCGGCTGCGGCGAGCGGTAT
CAGCTCACTCAAAGGCGGTAATACGGTTATCCACAGAATCAGGGGATAACGCAGGAAAGAACATGTGAGC
AAAAGGCCAGCAAAAGGCCAGGAACCGTAAAAAGGCCGCGTTGCTGGCGTTTTTCCATAGGCTCCGCCCC
CCTGACGAGCATCACAAAAATCGACGCTCAAGTCAGAGGTGGCGAAACCCGACAGGACTATAAAGATACC
AGGCGTTTCCCCCTGGAAGCTCCCTCGTGCGCTCTCCTGTTCCGACCCTGCCGCTTACCGGATACCTGTC
CGCCTTTCTCCCTTCGGGAAGCGTGGCGCTTTCTCATAGCTCACGCTGTAGGTATCTCAGTTCGGTGTAG
GTCGTTCGCTCCAAGCTGGGCTGTGTGCACGAACCCCCCGTTCAGCCCGACCGCTGCGCCTTATCCGGTA
ACTATCGTCTTGAGTCCAACCCGGTAAGACACGACTTATCGCCACTGGCAGCAGCCACTGGTAACAGGAT
TAGCAGAGCGAGGTATGTAGGCGGTGCTACAGAGTTCTTGAAGTGGTGGCCTAACTACGGCTACACTAGA
AGAACAGTATTTGGTATCTGCGCTCTGCTGAAGCCAGTTACCTTCGGAAAAAGAGTTGGTAGCTCTTGAT
CCGGCAAACAAACCACCGCTGGTAGCGGTGGTTTTTTTGTTTGCAAGCAGCAGATTACGCGCAGAAAAAA
AGGATCTCAAGAAGATCCTTTGATCTTTTCTACGGGGTCTGACGCTCAGTGGAACGAAAACTCACGTTAA
GGGATTTTGGTCATGAGATTATCAAAAAGGATCTTCACCTAGATCCTTTTAAATTAAAAATGAAGTTTTA
AATCAATCTAAAGTATATATGAGTAAACTTGGTCTGACAGTTACCAATGCTTAATCAGTGAGGCACCTAT
CTCAGCGATCTGTCTATTTCGTTCATCCATAGTTGCCTGACTCCCCGTCGTGTAGATAACTACGATACGG
GAGGGCTTACCATCTGGCCCCAGTGCTGCAATGATACCGCGAGACCCACGCTCACCGGCTCCAGATTTAT
CAGCAATAAACCAGCCAGCCGGAGGGGCCGAGCGCAGAAGTGGTCCTGCAACTTTATCCGCCTCCATCCA
GTCTATTAATTGTTGCCGGGAAGCTAGAGTAAGTAGTTCGCCAGTTAATAGTTTGCGCAACGTTGTTGCC
ATTGCTACAGGCATCGTGGTGTCACGCTCGTCGTTTGGTATGGCTTCATTCAGCTCCGGTTCCCAACGAT
CAAGGCGAGTTACATGATCCCCCATGTTGTGCAAAAAAGCGGTTAGCTCCTTCGGTCCTCCGATCGTTGT
CAGAAGTAAGTTGGCCGCAGTGTTATCACTCATGGTTATGGCAGCACTGCATAATTCTCTTACTGTCATG
CCATCCGTAAGATGCTTTTCTGTGACTGGTGAGTACTCAACCAAGTCATTCTGAGAATAGTGTATGCGGC
GACCGAGTTGCTCTTGCCCGGCGTCAATACGGGATAATACCGCGCCACATAGCAGAACTTTAAAAGTGCT
CATCATTGGAAAACGTTCTTCGGGGCGAAAACTCTCAAGGATCTTACCGCTGTTGAGATCCAGTTCGATG
TAACCCACTCGTGCACCCAACTGATCTTCAGCATCTTTTACTTTCACCAGCGTTTCTGGGTGAGCAAAAA
CAGGAAGGCAAAATGCCGCAAAAAAGGGAATAAGGGCGACACGGAAATGTTGAATACTCATACTCTTCCT
TTTTCAATATTATTGAAGCATTTATCAGGGTTATTGTCTCATGAGCGGATACATATTTGAATGTATTTAG
AAAAATAAACAAATAGGGGTTCCGCGCACATTTCCCCGAAAAGTGCCACCTGACGTC
Features (pLannotate 1.2.2; 23 found; start..end, strand, type, name):
     28..80      -  misc_feature   bom (fragment): basis of mobility region from pBR322
    235..614     +  enhancer       CMV enhancer: human cytomegalovirus immediate early enhancer
    615..818     +  promoter       CMV promoter: human cytomegalovirus (CMV) immediate early promoter
    820..839     +  promoter       PLtetO-1 promoter (fragment): modified phage lambda PL promoter with tet operator sites (Lutz and Bujard, 1997)
    841..860     +  promoter       PLtetO-1 promoter (fragment): modified phage lambda PL promoter with tet operator sites (Lutz and Bujard, 1997)
    868..901     +  promoter       TRE3GV promoter (fragment): 3rd-generation Tet-responsive promoter that can be activated by binding of Tet-On® 3G, optimized for retroviral and lentiviral vectors
    976..1686    +  CDS            mTagBFP2: mTagBFP2 is a basic (constitutively fluorescent) blue fluorescent protein published in 2011, derived from Entacmaea quadricolor. It is reported to be a very rapidly-maturing monomer with very low acid sensitivity.
   1687..1707    +  misc_feature   MCS (fragment): multiple cloning site
   1708..2058    +  CDS            GABARAP (sequence withheld): GBRAP_HUMAN - Also known as FLC3B. Experimental evidence at protein level: Swiss-Prot protein existence level 1. Ubiquitin-like modifier that plays a role in intracellular transport of GABA(A) receptors and its interaction with the cytoskeleton (PubMed:9892355). Involved in autophagy: while LC3s are involved in elongation of the phagophore membrane, the GABARAP/GATE-16 subfamily is essential for a later stage in autophagosome maturation (PubMed:15169837, PubMed:20562859, PubMed:22948227). Through its interaction with the reticulophagy receptor TEX264, participates in the remodeling of subdomai
   2093..2317    +  polyA_signal   bGH poly(A) signal: bovine growth hormone polyadenylation signal
   2321..2342    +  promoter       SV40 promoter (fragment): SV40 enhancer and early promoter
   2363..2596    +  rep_origin     f1 ori (fragment) (sequence partly withheld): f1 bacteriophage origin of replication; arrow indicates direction of (+) strand synthesis
   2601..2648    +  protein_bind   FRT: FLP-mediated recombination occurs in the 8-bp core sequence TCTAGAAA (Turan and Bode, 2011). FLP recombinase from the Saccharomyces cerevisiae 2μ plasmid
   2656..3678    +  CDS            HygR: aminoglycoside phosphotransferase from E. coli; aph(4)-Ia; confers resistance to hygromycin
   3688..3813    +  CDS            ble (fragment): BLE_KLEPN - Experimental evidence at protein level: Swiss-Prot protein existence level 1. Binding protein with a strong affinity to the bleomycin family of antibiotics. Binds to CL990; an antimitotic-antibiotic compound. From Klebsiella pneumoniae.
   3808..3929    +  polyA_signal   SV40 poly(A) signal: SV40 polyadenylation signal
   4002..4018    -  protein_bind   lac operator: The lac repressor binds to the lac operator to inhibit transcription in E. coli. This inhibition can be relieved by adding lactose or isopropyl-β-D-thiogalactopyranoside (IPTG). lac repressor encoded by lacI
   4026..4056    -  promoter       lac promoter: promoter for the E. coli lac operon
   4071..4092    -  protein_bind   CAP binding site: CAP binding activates transcription in the presence of cAMP. E. coli catabolite activator protein
   4105..4197    -  CDS            lacI (fragment): lac repressor; lacI; The lac repressor binds to the lac operator to inhibit transcription in E. coli. This inhibition can be relieved by adding lactose or isopropyl-β-D-thiogalactopyranoside (IPTG).
   4380..4968    -  rep_origin     ori: high-copy-number ColE1/pMB1/pBR322/pUC origin of replication
   5139..5999    -  CDS            AmpR: β-lactamase; bla; confers resistance to ampicillin, carbenicillin, and related antibiotics
   6000..6104    -  promoter       AmpR promoter: bla
