[The description below was written by a language model from this plasmid's Addgene catalogue record and pLannotate feature annotations shown in this document.]
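Description:
pcDNA5/FRT/TO mTagBFP2-GABARAP is a 6.1 kb mammalian expression plasmid built on the commercial pcDNA5/FRT/TO backbone, from which most of the multiple cloning site was removed and replaced by a short PmeI/PspOMI arrangement. It is propagated in E. coli as a high-copy plasmid through a ColE1/pUC-type origin with ampicillin selection (AmpR under its own bla promoter). The feature table also picks up small leftovers of backbone origin (f1 ori, lac promoter/operator, lacI, ble and bom fragments) that have no evident role in the construct's function.

The payload is a 1,086 bp fusion open reading frame in which the blue fluorescent protein mTagBFP2, derived from Entacmaea quadricolor, is joined through a short linker of MCS-derived sequence to the N-terminus of human GABARAP, an ATG8-family ubiquitin-like modifier involved in autophagosome maturation and in receptor trafficking along the cytoskeleton. Transcription is driven by the CMV enhancer/promoter and terminated by the bGH polyadenylation signal. The two short tet operator matches annotated directly downstream of the CMV promoter correspond to the TetO2 design of this backbone, which makes expression repressible by Tet repressor and inducible with tetracycline or doxycycline in cells that supply the repressor; in other cells expression is constitutive.

An FRT site sits immediately upstream of a hygromycin resistance gene followed by an SV40 poly(A) signal. No promoter is annotated directly in front of HygR, as expected for this system: FLP-mediated recombination into a host cell line carrying a genomic FRT site places the gene behind a resident promoter, so hygromycin selects for single-copy, site-specific integrants. The plasmid therefore suits transient or stable isogenic expression of blue-fluorescent GABARAP for live-cell imaging, and the associated work concerns GABARAP association with microtubules.
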