Addgene plasmid #212110: pcDNA5/FRT/TO mTagBFP2-GABARAP
Purpose: Expression of N-terminally tagged GABARAP with mTagBFP2
Depositing lab: Dieter Willbold. Depositing organization: Forschungszentrum Juelich GmbH. Publication: Highlighting the hidden: monitoring the avidity-driven association of a fluorescent GABARAP tandem with microtubules in living cells. Uffing A, Gold L, Gensch T, Weiergraber OH, Hoffmann S, Willbold D. Autophagy Rep. 2024 May 16;3(1):2348899. doi: 10.1080/27694127.2024.2348899. eCollection 2024. PubMed 40395516.
Backbone
  Vector backbone: pcDNA5/FRT/TO
  Backbone manufacturer: Thermo Fisher
  Backbone size w/o insert (bp): 5049
  Total vector size (bp): 6135
  Modifications to backbone: Part of MCS removed (TTAAGCTTGGTACCGAGCTCGGATCCACTAGTCCAGTGTGGTGGAATTCTGCAGATATCCAGCACAGTGGCGGCCGCTCGAGTCTAGA), --> PmeI site followed by PspOMI site (TTTAAACGGGCCC), second PmeI site removed (gt --> ac) downstream of ApaI site
  Vector type: Mammalian Expression
  Selectable markers: Hygromycin
Growth in bacteria
  Bacterial resistance: Ampicillin, 100 μg/mL
  Growth temperature: 37°C
  Growth strain: DH5alpha
  Copy number: High Copy
Gene/Insert
  Gene/Insert name: mTagBFP2-GABARAP
  Species: H. sapiens (human); Entacmaea quadricolor
  Insert size (bp): 1086
  Entrez Gene: GABARAP (a.k.a. ATG8A, GABARAP-a, MM46)
  Promoter: CMV
  Tag / fusion protein: mTagBFP2 (N terminal on insert)
  Cloning method: Restriction Enzyme; 5′ cloning site PmeI (not destroyed); 3′ cloning site ApaI (not destroyed)
  Sequencing primers: 5′ CMV-fw; 3′ bGH-rev* (GACACCTACTCAGACAATGCG)
Terms and licenses: Academic/Nonprofit Terms; Industry Terms: Not Available to Industry
How to cite: pcDNA5/FRT/TO mTagBFP2-GABARAP was a gift from Dieter Willbold (Addgene plasmid # 212110 ; http://n2t.net/addgene:212110 ; RRID:Addgene_212110)
