>Addgene plasmid #212110 | pcDNA5/FRT/TO mTagBFP2-GABARAP | depositor partial sequence | sequence record 415179 | sequencing result, CMV-fw
TCTCCCTATCAGTGATAGAGATCTCCCTATCAGTGATAGAGATCGTCGACGAGCTCGTTTAGTGAACCGT
CAGATCGCCTGGAGACGCCATCCACGCTGTTTTGACCTCCATAGAAGACACCGGGACCGATCCAGCCTCC
GGACTCTAGCGTTTAAACATGGTGTCTAAGGGCGAAGAGCTGATTAAGGAGAACATGCACATGAAGCTGT
ACATGGAGGGCACCGTGGACAACCATCACTTCAAGTGCACATCCGAGGGCGAAGGCAAGCCCTACGAGGG
CACCCAGACCATGAGAATCAAGGTGGTCGAGGGCGGCCCTCTCCCCTTCGCCTTCGACATCCTGGCTACT
AGCTTCCTCTACGGCAGCAAGACCTTCATCAACCACACCCAGGGCATCCCCGACTTCTTCAAGCAGTCCT
TCCCTGAGGGCTTCACATGGGAGAGAGTCACCACATACGAAGACGGGGGCGTGCTGACCGCTACCCAGGA
CACCAGCCTCCAGGACGGCTGCCTCATCTACAACGTCAAGATCAGAGGGGTGAACTTCACATCCAACGGC
CCTGTGATGCAGAAGAAAACACTCGGCTGGGAGGCCTTCACCGAGACGCTGTACCCCGCTGACGGCGGCC
TGGAAGGCAGAAACGACATGGCCCTGAAGCTCGTGGGCGGGAGCCATCTGATCGCAAACGCCAAGACCAC
ATATAGATCCAAGAAACCCGCTAAGAACCTCAAGATGCCTGGCGTCTACTATGTGGACTACAGACTGGAA
AGAATCAAGGAGGCCAACAACGAGACCTACGTCGAGCAGCACGAGGTGGCAGTGGCCAGATACTGCGACC
TCCCTAGCAAACTGGGGCACAAGCTTAATTCCGGACTCAGATCTCGAGCT
[103 nt withheld, positions 891-993]
