>Addgene plasmid #212110 | pcDNA5/FRT/TO mTagBFP2-GABARAP | depositor partial sequence | sequence record 415180 | sequencing result, bGH-rev* (GACACCTACTCAGACAATGCG)
GACAGTGGGAGTGGCACCTTCCAGGGTCAAGGAAGGCACGGGGGAGGGGCAAACAACAGATGGCTGGCAA
CTAGAAGGCACAGTCGAGGCTGATCAGCGGGTTTAAGTGGGCCCTTA
[351 nt withheld, positions 118-468]
AGCTCGAGATCTGAGTCCGGAATTAAGCTTGTGCCCCAGTTTGCTAGGGAGGTCGCAGTATCTGGCCACT
GCCACCTCGTGCTGCTCGACGTAGGTCTCGTTGTTGGCCTCCTTGATTCTTTCCAGTCTGTAGTCCACAT
AGTAGACGCCAGGCATCTTGAGGTTCTTAGCGGGTTTCTTGGATCTATATGTGGTCTTGGCGTTTGCGAT
CAGATGGCTCCCGCCCACGAGCTTCAGGGCCATGTCGTTTCTGCCTTCCAGGCCGCCGTCAGCGGGGTAC
AGCGTCTCGGTGAAGGCCTCCCAGCCGAGTGTTTTCTTCTGCATCACAGGGCCGTTGGATGTGAAGTTCA
CCCCTCTGATCTTGACGTTGTAGATGAGGCAGCCGTCCTGGAGGCTGGTGTCCTGGGTAGCGGTCAGCAC
GCCCCCGTCTTCGTATGTGGTGACTCTCTCCCATGTGAAGCCCTCAGGGAAGGACTGCTTGAAGAAGTCG
GGGATGCCCTGGGTGTGGTTGATGAAGGTCTTGCTGCCGTAG
